>Addgene plasmid #55019 | mCherry-Clathrin LC-15 | addgene full sequence | sequence record 429543 | Addgene NGS Result
TGCGTTATCCCCTGATTCTGTGGATAACCGTATTACCGCCATGCATTAGTTATTAATAGTAATCAATTAC
GGGGTCATTAGTTCATAGCCCATATATGGAGTTCCGCGTTACATAACTTACGGTAAATGGCCCGCCTGGC
TGACCGCCCAACGACCCCCGCCCATTGACGTCAATAATGACGTATGTTCCCATAGTAACGCCAATAGGGA
CTTTCCATTGACGTCAATGGGTGGAGTATTTACGGTAAACTGCCCACTTGGCAGTACATCAAGTGTATCA
TATGCCAAGTACGCCCCCTATTGACGTCAATGACGGTAAATGGCCCGCCTGGCATTATGCCCAGTACATG
ACCTTATGGGACTTTCCTACTTGGCAGTACATCTACGTATTAGTCATCGCTATTACCATGGTGATGCGGT
TTTGGCAGTACATCAATGGGCGTGGATAGCGGTTTGACTCACGGGGATTTCCAAGTCTCCACCCCATTGA
CGTCAATGGGAGTTTGTTTTGGCACCAAAATCAACGGGACTTTCCAAAATGTCGTAACAACTCCGCCCCA
TTGACGCAAATGGGCGGTAGGCGTGTACGGTGGGAGGTCTATATAAGCAGAGCTGGTTTAGTGAACCGTC
AGATCCGCTAGCGCTACCGGTCGCCACCATGGTGAGCAAGGGCGAGGAGGATAACATGGCCATCATCAAG
GAGTTCATGCGCTTCAAGGTGCACATGGAGGGCTCCGTGAACGGCCACGAGTTCGAGATCGAGGGCGAGG
GCGAGGGCCGCCCCTACGAGGGCACCCAGACCGCCAAGCTGAAGGTGACCAAGGGTGGCCCCCTGCCCTT
CGCCTGGGACATCCTGTCCCCTCAGTTCATGTACGGCTCCAAGGCCTACGTGAAGCACCCCGCCGACATC
CCCGACTACTTGAAGCTGTCCTTCCCCGAGGGCTTCAAGTGGGAGCGCGTGATGAACTTCGAGGACGGCG
GCGTGGTGACCGTGACCCAGGACTCCTCCCTGCAGGACGGCGAGTTCATCTACAAGGTGAAGCTGCGCGG
CACCAACTTCCCCTCCGACGGCCCCGTAATGCAGAAGAAGACCATGGGCTGGGAGGCCTCCTCCGAGCGG
ATGTACCCCGAGGACGGCGCCCTGAAGGGCGAGATCAAGCAGAGGCTGAAGCTGAAGGACGGCGGCCACT
ACGACGCTGAGGTCAAGACCACCTACAAGGCCAAGAAGCCCGTGCAGCTGCCCGGCGCCTACAACGTCAA
CATCAAGTTGGACATCACCTCCCACAACGAGGACTACACCATCGTGGAACAGTACGAACGCGCCGAGGGC
CGCCACTCCACCGGCGGCATGGACGAGCTGTACAAGTCCGGACTCAGATCTCGAGCTCAAGCTTCGAATT
CTGCAGTCGACATGGCTGATGACTTTGGCTTCTTCTCGTCGTCGGAGAGTGGTGCCCCGGAGGCGGCGGA
GGAGGACCCGGCGGCCGCCTTCCTGGCCCAGCAGGAGAGCGAGATTGCAGGCATAGAGAACGACGAGGGC
TTCGGGGCACCTGCCGGCAGCCATGCGGCCCCCGCACAGCCGGGCCCCACGAGTGGGGCTGGTTCTGAGG
ACATGGGGACCACAGTCAATGGAGATGTGTTTCAGGAGGCCAACGGTCCTGCTGATGGCTACGCAGCCAT
TGCCCAGGCTGACAGGCTGACCCAGGAGCCTGAGAGCATCCGCAAGTGGCGAGAGGAGCAGAGGAAACGG
CTGCAAGAGCTGGATGCTGCATCTAAGGTCACGGAACAGGAATGGCGGGAGAAGGCCAAGAAGGACCTGG
AGGAGTGGAACCAGCGCCAGAGTGAACAAGTAGAGAAGAACAAGATCAACAACCGGGCATCCGAGGAGGC
TTTCGTGAAGGAATCCAAGGAGGAGACCCCAGGCACAGAGTGGGAGAAGGTGGCCCAGCTATGTGACTTC
AACCCCAAGAGCAGCAAGCAGTGCAAAGATGTGTCCCGCCTGCGCTCGGTGCTCATGTCCCTGAAGCAGA
CGCCACTGTCCCGCTAGGGATCCACCGGATCTAGATAACTGATCATAATCAGCCATACCACATTTGTAGA
GGTTTTACTTGCTTTAAAAAACCTCCCACACCTCCCCCTGAACCTGAAACATAAAATGAATGCAATTGTT
GTTGTTAACTTGTTTATTGCAGCTTATAATGGTTACAAATAAAGCAATAGCATCACAAATTTCACAAATA
AAGCATTTTTTTCACTGCATTCTAGTTGTGGTTTGTCCAAACTCATCAATGTATCTTAACGCGTAAATTG
TAAGCGTTAATATTTTGTTAAAATTCGCGTTAAATTTTTGTTAAATCAGCTCATTTTTTAACCAATAGGC
CGAAATCGGCAAAATCCCTTATAAATCAAAAGAATAGACCGAGATAGGGT
[37 nt withheld, positions 2431-2467]
AAAGAACGTGGACTCCAACGTCAAAGG
[49 nt withheld, positions 2495-2543]
T
[91 nt withheld, positions 2545-2635]
G
[124 nt withheld, positions 2637-2760]
CAGGTGGCACTTTTCGGGGAAATGTGCGCGGAACCCCTATTTGTTTATTTTTCTAAATACATTCAAATAT
GTATCCGCTCATGAGACAATAACCCTGATAAATGCTTCAATAATATTGAAAAAGGAAGAGTCCTGAGGCG
GAAAGAACCAGCTGTGGAATGTGTGTCAGTTAGGGTGTGGAAAGTCCCCAGGCTCCCCAGCAGGCAGAAG
TATGCAAAGCATGCATCTCAATTAGTCAGCAACCAGGTGTGGAAAGTCCCCAGGCTCCCCAGCAGGCAGA
AGTATGCAAAGCATGCATCTCAATTAGTCAGCAACCATAGTCCCGCCCCTAACTCCGCCCATCCCGCCCC
TAACTCCGCCCAGTTCCGCCCATTCTCCGCCCCATGGCTGACTAATTTTTTTTATTTATGCAGAGGCCGA
GGCCGCCTCGGCCTCTGAGCTATTCCAGAAGTAGTGAGGAGGCTTTTTTGGAGGCCTAGGCTTTTGCAAA
GATCGATCAAGAGACAGGATGAGGATCGTTTCGCATGATTGAACAAGATGGATTGCACGCAGGTTCTCCG
GCCGCTTGGGTGGAGAGGCTATTCGGCTATGACTGGGCACAACAGACAATCGGCTGCTCTGATGCCGCCG
TGTTCCGGCTGTCAGCGCAGGGGCGCCCGGTTCTTTTTGTCAAGACCGACCTGTCCGGTGCCCTGAATGA
ACTGCAAGACGAGGCAGCGCGGCTATCGTGGCTGGCCACGACGGGCGTTCCTTGCGCAGCTGTGCTCGAC
GTTGTCACTGAAGCGGGAAGGGACTGGCTGCTATTGGGCGAAGTGCCGGGGCAGGATCTCCTGTCATCTC
ACCTTGCTCCTGCCGAGAAAGTATCCATCATGGCTGATGCAATGCGGCGGCTGCATACGCTTGATCCGGC
TACCTGCCCATTCGACCACCAAGCGAAACATCGCATCGAGCGAGCACGTACTCGGATGGAAGCCGGTCTT
GTCGATCAGGATGATCTGGACGAAGAGCATCAGGGGCTCGCGCCAGCCGAACTGTTCGCCAGGCTCAAGG
CGAGCATGCCCGACGGCGAGGATCTCGTCGTGACCCATGGCGATGCCTGCTTGCCGAATATCATGGTGGA
AAATGGCCGCTTTTCTGGATTCATCGACTGTGGCCGGCTGGGTGTGGCGGACCGCTATCAGGACATAGCG
TTGGCTACCCGTGATATTGCTGAAGAGCTTGGCGGCGAATGGGCTGACCGCTTCCTCGTGCTTTACGGTA
TCGCCGCTCCCGATTCGCAGCGCATCGCCTTCTATCGCCTTCTTGACGAGTTCTTCTGAGCGGGACTCTG
GGGTTCGAAATGACCGACCAAGCGACGCCCAACCTGCCATCACGAGATTTCGATTCCACCGCCGCCTTCT
ATGAAAGGTTGGGCTTCGGAATCGTTTTCCGGGACGCCGGCTGGATGATCCTCCAGCGCGGGGATCTCAT
GCTGGAGTTCTTCGCCCACCCTAGGGGGAGGCTAACTGAAACACGGAAGGAGACAATACCGGAAGGAACC
CGCGCTATGACGGCAATAAAAAGACAGAATAAAACGCACGGTGTTGGGTCGTTTGTTCATAAACGCGGGG
TTCGGTCCCAGGGCTGGCACTCTGTCGATACCCCACCGAGACCCCATTGGGGCCAATACGCCCGCGTTTC
TTCCTTTTCCCCACCCCACCCCCCAAGTTCGGGTGAAGGCCCAGGGCTCGCAGCCAACGTCGGGGCGGCA
GGCCCTGCCATAGCCTCAGGTTACTCATATATACTTTAGATTGATTTAAAACTTCATTTTTAATTTAAAA
GGATCTAGGTGAAGATCCTTTTTGATAATCTCATGACCAAAATCCCTTAACGTGAGTTTTCGTTCCACTG
AGCGTCAGACCCCGTAGAAAAGATCAAAGGATCTTCTTGAGATCCTTTTTTTCTGCGCGTAATCTGCTGC
TTGCAAACAAAAAAACCACCGCTACCAGCGGTGGTTTGTTTGCCGGATCAAGAGCTACCAACTCTTTTTC
CGAAGGTAACTGGCTTCAGCAGAGCGCAGATACCAAATACTGTTCTTCTAGTGTAGCCGTAGTTAGGCCA
CCACTTCAAGAACTCTGTAGCACCGCCTACATACCTCGCTCTGCTAATCCTGTTACCAGTGGCTGCTGCC
AGTGGCGATAAGTCGTGTCTTACCGGGTTGGACTCAAGACGATAGTTACCGGATAAGGCGCAGCGGTCGG
GCTGAACGGGGGGTTCGTGCACACAGCCCAGCTTGGAGCGAACGACCTACACCGAACTGAGATACCTACA
GCGTGAGCTATGAGAAAGCGCCACGCTTCCCGAAGGGAGAAAGGCGGACAGGTATCCGGTAAGCGGCAGG
GTCGGAACAGGAGAGCGCACGAGGGAGCTTCCAGGGGGAAACGCCTGGTATCTTTATAGTCCTGTCGGGT
TTCGCCACCTCTGACTTGAGCGTCGATTTTTGTGATGCTCGTCAGGGGGGCGGAGCCTATGGAAAAACGC
CAGCAACGCGGCCTTTTTACGGTTCCTGGCCTTTTGCTGGCCTTTTGCTCACATGTTCTTTCC
Features (pLannotate 1.2.2; 16 found; start..end, strand, type, name):
      5..39      +  rep_origin     RSF ori (fragment): Plasmids containing the RSF 1030 origin of replication can be propagated in E. coli cells that contain additional plasmids with compatible origins.
    107..410     +  enhancer       CMV enhancer: human cytomegalovirus immediate early enhancer
    411..614     +  promoter       CMV promoter: human cytomegalovirus (CMV) immediate early promoter
    659..1366    +  CDS            mCherry: mCherry is a basic (constitutively fluorescent) red fluorescent protein published in 2004, derived from Discosoma sp.. It is reported to be a very rapidly-maturing monomer with low acid sensitivity.
   1367..1411    +  misc_feature   MCS (fragment): multiple cloning site
   1412..2044    +  CDS            CLTB (fragment): CLCB_HUMAN - Experimental evidence at protein level: Swiss-Prot protein existence level 1. Clathrin is the major protein of the polyhedral coat of coated pits and vesicles. From Homo sapiens (Human).
   2070..2154    +  CDS            large T antigen (fragment): large T antigen from SV40 (simian virus 40)
   2177..2298    +  polyA_signal   SV40 poly(A) signal: SV40 polyadenylation signal
   2332..2760    -  rep_origin     f1 ori (sequence partly withheld): f1 bacteriophage origin of replication; arrow indicates direction of (+) strand synthesis
   2787..2891    +  promoter       AmpR promoter: bla
   2893..3250    +  promoter       SV40 promoter: SV40 enhancer and early promoter
   3285..4079    +  CDS            NeoR/KanR: aminoglycoside phosphotransferase from Tn5; aph(3')-II (or nptII); confers resistance to neomycin, kanamycin, and G418 (Geneticin®)
   4100..4252    +  CDS            ble (fragment): BLE_KLEPN - Experimental evidence at protein level: Swiss-Prot protein existence level 1. Binding protein with a strong affinity to the bleomycin family of antibiotics. Binds to CL990; an antimitotic-antibiotic compound. From Klebsiella pneumoniae.
   4311..4358    +  polyA_signal   HSV TK poly(A) signal: herpes simplex virus thymidine kinase polyadenylation signal (Cole and Stacy, 1985)
   4449..4465    -  polyA_signal   bGH poly(A) signal (fragment): bovine growth hormone polyadenylation signal
   4687..5275    +  rep_origin     ori: high-copy-number ColE1/pMB1/pBR322/pUC origin of replication
