[The description below was written by a language model from this plasmid's Addgene catalogue record and pLannotate feature annotations shown in this document.]
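Description:
mCherry-Clathrin LC-15 is a mammalian expression plasmid built on an mCherry fusion-vector backbone and encodes human clathrin light chain B (CLTB) tagged at its N terminus with the monomeric red fluorescent protein mCherry. The sequenced plasmid is 5,343 nt. It replicates in E. coli at high copy from a ColE1/pUC-type origin and also carries an f1 phage origin. A single NeoR/KanR gene (Tn5 aminoglycoside phosphotransferase) serves both hosts. A bacterial bla-type promoter drives it for kanamycin selection in bacteria. An adjacent SV40 enhancer/early promoter, with an HSV TK polyadenylation signal downstream, drives it in mammalian cells, where stable transfectants can be selected with G418.

The expression cassette begins with the human cytomegalovirus immediate-early enhancer and promoter, followed by the mCherry coding sequence. A short 45-nt remnant of the multiple cloning site sits directly between mCherry and the CLTB coding sequence and presumably acts as a linker; the "15" in the name may refer to its length in amino acids, though the record does not say so. An SV40 polyadenylation signal terminates the transcript. The annotation also lists short fragments matching large T antigen, ble, bGH poly(A) and an RSF origin. These look like backbone remnants or partial matches rather than functional elements.

The fusion protein is intended as a localization marker for clathrin vesicles. It allows coated pits and vesicles to be seen by fluorescence microscopy in transfected mammalian cells. The recorded excitation and emission maxima are 587 nm and 610 nm. The cloning method is recorded as unknown.
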