Addgene plasmid #55019: mCherry-Clathrin LC-15
Purpose: Localization: Clathrin Vesicles, Excitation: 587, Emission: 610
Depositing lab: Michael Davidson. Depositing organization: Florida State University, Tallahassee. Publication: Fluorescent protein tracking and detection: fluorescent protein structure and color variants. Rizzo MA, Davidson MW, Piston DW. Cold Spring Harb Protoc. 2009 Dec;2009(12):pdb.top63. doi: 10.1101/pdb.top63. PubMed 20150100.
Backbone
  Vector backbone: mCherry
  Backbone size w/o insert (bp): 4750
  Vector type: Mammalian Expression
  Selectable markers: Neomycin (select with G418)
Growth in bacteria
  Bacterial resistance: Kanamycin, 50 μg/mL
  Growth temperature: 37°C
  Growth strain: DH5alpha
  Copy number: High Copy
Gene/Insert
  Gene/Insert name: Clathrin LC (alt name: NM_001834.2)
  Species: H. sapiens (human)
  Entrez Gene: CLTB (a.k.a. LCB)
  Promoter: CMV
  Tag / fusion protein: mCherry (N terminal on backbone)
  Cloning method: Unknown
  Sequencing primers: 5′ CMV-F; 3′ SV40pA-R
Terms and licenses: Academic/Nonprofit Terms; Industry Terms: Not Available to Industry
Depositor comments: . Excitation = 587; Emission = 610
How to cite: mCherry-Clathrin LC-15 was a gift from Michael Davidson (Addgene plasmid # 55019 ; http://n2t.net/addgene:55019 ; RRID:Addgene_55019)
