>Addgene plasmid #55019 | mCherry-Clathrin LC-15 | depositor partial sequence | sequence record 85404 | insert sequence
GACGTCAGATCCGCTAGCGCTACCGGTCGCCACCATGGTGAGCAAGGGCGAGGAGGATAACATGGCCATC
ATCAAGGAGTTCATGCGCTTCAAGGTGCACATGGAGGGCTCCGTGAACGGCCACGAGTTCGAGATCGAGG
GCGAGGGCGAGGGCCGCCCCTACGAGGGCACCCAGACCGCCAAGCTGAAGGTGACCAAGGGTGGCCCCCT
GCCCTTCGCCTGGGACATCCTGTCCCCTCAGTTCATGTACGGCTCCAAGGCCTACGTGAAGCACCCCGCC
GACATCCCCGACTACTTGAAGCTGTCCTTCCCCGAGGGCTTCAAGTGGGAGCGCGTGATGAACTTCGAGG
ACGGCGGCGTGGTGACCGTGACCCAGGACTCCTCCCTGCAGGACGGCGAGTTCATCTACAAGGTGAAGCT
GCGCGGCACCAACTTCCCCTCCGACGGCCCCGTAATGCAGAAGAAGACCATGGGCTGGGAGGCCTCCTCC
GAGCGGATGTACCCCGAGGACGGCGCCCTGAAGGGCGAGATCAAGCAGAGGCTGAAGCTGAAGGACGGCG
GCCACTACGACGCTGAGGTCAAGACCACCTACAAGGCCAAGAAGCCCGTGCAGCTGCCCGGCGCCTACAA
CGTCAACATCAAGTTGGACATCACCTCCCACAACGAGGACTACACCATCGTGGAACAGTACGAACGCGCC
GAGGGCCGCCACTCCACCGGCGGCATGGACGAGCTGTACAAGTCCGGACTCAGATCTCGAGCTCAAGCTT
CGAATTCTGCAGTCGACATGGCTGATGACTTTGGCTTCTTCTCGTCGTCGGAGAGTGGTGCCCCGGAGGC
GGCGGAGGAGGACCCGGCGGCCGCCTTCCTGGCCCAGCAGGAGAGCGAGATTGCAGGCATAGAGAACGAC
GAGGGCTTCGGGGCACCTGCCGGCAGCCATGCGGCCCCCGCACAGCCGGGCCCCACGAGTGGGGCTGGTT
CTGAGGACATGGGGACCACAGTCAATGGAGATGTGTTTCAGGAGGCCAACGGTCCTGCTGATGGCTACGC
AGCCATTGCCCAGGCTGACAGGCTGACCCAGGAGCCTGAGAGCATCCGCAAGTGGCGAGAGGAGCAGAGG
AAACGGCTGCAAGAGCTGGATGCTGCATCTAAGGTCACGGAACAGGAATGGCGGGAGAAGGCCAAGAAGG
ACCTGGAGGAGTGGAACCAGCGCCAGAGTGAACAAGTAGAGAAGAACAAGATCAACAACCGGGCATCCGA
GGAGGCTTTCGTGAAGGAATCCAAGGAGGAGACCCCAGGCACAGAGTGGGAGAAGGTGGCCCAGCTATGT
GACTTCAACCCCAAGAGCAGCAAGCAGTGCAAAGATGTGTCCCGCCTGCGCTCGGTGCTCATGTCCCTGA
AGCAGACGCCACTGTCCCGCTAGGGATCCACCGGATCTAGATAACTGATCATAATCAGCCATACCACATT
