>Addgene plasmid #55019 | mCherry-Clathrin LC-15 | addgene partial sequence | sequence record 99693 | SV40pA-R 5'-GAAATTTGTGATGCTATTGC-3'
ACAACAACAATTGCATTCATTTTATGTTTCAGGTTCAGGGGGAGGTGTGGGAGGTTTTTTAAAGCAAGTA
AAACCTCTACAAATGTGGTATGGCTGATTATGATCAGTTATCTAGATCCGGTGGATCCCTAGCGGGACAG
TGGCGTCTGCTTCAGGGACATGAGCACCGAGCGCAGGCGGGACACATCTTTGCACTGCTTGCTGCTCTTG
GGGTTGAAGTCACATAGCTGGGCCACCTTCTCCCACTCTGTGCCTGGGGTCTCCTCCTTGGATTCCTTCA
CGAAAGCCTCCTCGGATGCCCGGTTGTTGATCTTGTTCTTCTCTACTTGTTCACTCTGGCGCTGGTTCCA
CTCCTCCAGGTCCTTCTTGGCCTTCTCCCGCCATTCCTGTTCCGTGACCTTAGATGCAGCATCCAGCTCT
TGCAGCCGTTTCCTCTGCTCCTCTCGCCACTTGCGGATGCTCTCAGGCTCCTGGGTCAGCCTGTCAGCCT
GGGCAATGGCTGCGTAGCCATCAGCAGGACCGTTGGCCTCCTGAAACACATCTCCATTGACTGTGGTCCC
CATGTCCTCAGAACCAGCCCCACTCGTGGGGCCCGGCTGTGCGGGGGCCGCATGGCTGCCGGCAGGTGCC
CCGAAGCCCTCGTCGTTCTCTATGCCTGCAATCTCGCTCTCCTGCTGGGCCAGGAAGGCGGCCGCCGGGT
CCTCCTCCGCCGCCTCCGGGGCACCACTCTCCGACGACGAGAAGAAGCCAAAGTCATCAGCCATGTCGAC
TGCAGAATTCGAAGCTTGAGCTCGAGATCTGAGTCCGGACTTGTACAGCTCGTCCATGCCGCCGGTGGAG
TGGCGGCC
